>Addgene plasmid #69302 | pYPQ151 | depositor full sequence | sequence record 122140 | Full Sequence
GACGTCCGATCGTTCAAACATTTGGCAATAAAGTTTCTTAAGATTGAATCCTGTTGCCGGTCTTGCGATG
ATTATCATATAATTTCTGTTGAATTACGTTAAGCATGTAATAATTAACATGTAATGCATGACGTTATTTA
TGAGATGGGTTTTTATGATTAGAGTCCCGCAATTATACATTTAATACGCGATAGAAAACAAAATATAGCG
CGCAAACTAGGATAAATTATCGCGCGCGGTGTCATCTATGTTACTAGATCGGGAATTGATCCCCCCTCGA
CAGCTTCCGGAAAGGGCGAATTCGCAACTTTGTATACAAAAGTTGAACGAGAAACGTAAAATGATATAAA
TATCAATATATTAAATTAGATTTTGCATAAAAAACAGACTACATAATACTGTAAAACACAACATATCCAG
TCACTATGCCATCCAGCTGATATCCCCTATAGTGAGTCGTATTACATGGTCATAGCTGTTTCCTGGCAGC
TCTGGCCCGTGTCTCAAAATCTCTGATGTTACATTGCACAAGATAAAAATATATCATCATGCCTCCTCTG
GACCAGCCAGGACAGAAATGCCTCGACTTCGCTGCTACCCAAGGTTGCCGGGTGACGCACACCGTGGAAA
CGGATGAAGGCACGAACCCAGTGGACATAAGCCTGTTCGGTTCGTAAGCTGTAATGCAAGTAGCGTATGC
GCTCACGCAACTGGTCCAGAACCTTGACCGAACGCAGCGGTGGTAACGGCGCAGTGGCGGTTTTCATGGC
TTGTTATGACTGTTTTTTTGGGGTACAGTCTATGCCTCGGGCATCCAAGCAGCAAGCGCGTTACGCCGTG
GGTCGATGTTTGATGTTATGGAGCAGCAACGATGTTACGCAGCAGGGCAGTCGCCCTAAAACAAAGTTAA
ACATCATGAGGGAAGCGGTGATCGCCGAAGTATCGACTCAACTATCAGAGGTAGTTGGCGTCATCGAGCG
CCATCTCGAACCGACGTTGCTGGCCGTACATTTGTACGGCTCCGCAGTGGATGGCGGCCTGAAGCCACAC
AGTGATATTGATTTGCTGGTTACGGTGACCGTAAGGCTTGATGAAACAACGCGGCGAGCTTTGATCAACG
ACCTTTTGGAAACTTCGGCTTCCCCTGGAGAGAGCGAGATTCTCCGCGCTGTAGAAGTCACCATTGTTGT
GCACGACGACATCATTCCGTGGCGTTATCCAGCTAAGCGCGAACTGCAATTTGGAGAATGGCAGCGCAAT
GACATTCTTGCAGGTATCTTCGAGCCAGCCACGATCGACATTGATCTGGCTATCTTGCTGACAAAAGCAA
GAGAACATAGCGTTGCCTTGGTAGGTCCAGCGGCGGAGGAACTCTTTGATCCGGTTCCTGAACAGGATCT
ATTTGAGGCGCTAAATGAAACCTTAACGCTATGGAACTCGCCGCCCGACTGGGCTGGCGATGAGCGAAAT
GTAGTGCTTACGTTGTCCCGCATTTGGTACAGCGCAGTAACCGGCAAAATCGCGCCGAAGGATGTCGCTG
CCGACTGGGCAATGGAGCGCCTGCCGGCCCAGTATCAGCCCGTCATACTTGAAGCTAGACAGGCTTATCT
TGGACAAGAAGAAGATCGCTTGGCCTCGCGCGCAGATCAGTTGGAAGAATTTGTCCACTACGTGAAAGGC
GAGATCACCAAGGTAGTCGGCAAATAACCCTCGAGCCACCCATGACCAAAATCCCTTAACGTGAGTTACG
CGTCGTTCCACTGAGCGTCAGACCCCGTAGAAAAGATCAAAGGATCTTCTTGAGATCCTTTTTTTCTGCG
CGTAATCTGCTGCTTGCAAACAAAAAAACCACCGCTACCAGCGGTGGTTTGTTTGCCGGATCAAGAGCTA
CCAACTCTTTTTCCGAAGGTAACTGGCTTCAGCAGAGCGCAGATACCAAATACTGTCCTTCTAGTGTAGC
CGTAGTTAGGCCACCACTTCAAGAACTCTGTAGCACCGCCTACATACCTCGCTCTGCTAATCCTGTTACC
AGTGGCTGCTGCCAGTGGCGATAAGTCGTGTCTTACCGGGTTGGACTCAAGACGATAGTTACCGGATAAG
GCGCAGCGGTCGGGCTGAACGGGGGGTTCGTGCACACAGCCCAGCTTGGAGCGAACGACCTACACCGAAC
TGAGATACCTACAGCGTGAGCTATGAGAAAGCGCCACGCTTCCCGAAGGGAGAAAGGCGGACAGGTATCC
GGTAAGCGGCAGGGTCGGAACAGGAGAGCGCACGAGGGAGCTTCCAGGGGGAAACGCCTGGTATCTTTAT
AGTCCTGTCGGGTTTCGCCACCTCTGACTTGAGCGTCGATTTTTGTGATGCTCGTCAGGGGGGCGGAGCC
TATGGAAAAACGCCAGCAACGCGGCCTTTTTACGGTTCCTGGCCTTTTGCTGGCCTTTTGCTCACATGTT
CTTTCCTGCGTTATCCCCTGATTCTGTGGATAACCGTATTACCGCCTTTGAGTGAGCTGATACCGCTCGC
CGCAGCCGAACGACCGAGCGCAGCGAGTCAGTGAGCGAGGAAGCGGAAGAGCGCCCAATACGCAAACCGC
CTCTCCCCGCGCGTTGGCCGATTCATTAATGCAGCTGGCACGACAGGTTTCCCGACTGGAAAGCGGGCAG
TGAGCGCAACGCAATTAATACGCGTACCGCGAGCCAGGAAGAGTTTGTAGAAACGCAAAAAGGCCATCCG
TCAGGATGGCCTTCTGCTTAGTTTGATGCCTGGCAGTTTATGGCGGGCGTCCTGCCCGCCACCCTCCGGG
CCGTTGCTTCACAACGTTCAAATCCGCTCCCGGCGGATTTGTCCTACTCAGGAGAGCGTTCACCGACAAA
CAACAGATAAAACGAAAGGCCCAGTCTTCCGACTGAGCCTTTCGTTTTATTTGATGCCTGGCAGTTCCCT
ACTCTCGCGTTAACGCTTGCATGGATGTTTTCCCAGTCACGACGTTGTAAAACGACGGCCAGTCTTAAGC
TCGGGCCCCAAATAATGATTTTATTTTGACTGATAGTGACCTGTTCGTTGCAACAAATTGATGAGCAATG
CTTTTTTATAATGCCAACTTTGTACAAAAAAGCAGGCTCCGAATTCGCCCTTCACCATGGATTACAAGGA
TGATGATGATAAGGATTACAAGGATGATGATGATAAGATGGCTCCAAAGAAGAAGAGAAAGGTTGGAATC
CACGGAGTTCCAGCTGCTGATAAGAAGTACTCTATCGGACTTGCCATCGGAACCAACTCTGTTGGATGGG
CTGTTATCACCGATGAGTACAAGGTTCCATCTAAGAAGTTCAAGGTTCTTGGAAACACCGATAGACACTC
TATCAAGAAGAACCTTATCGGTGCTCTTCTTTTCGATTCTGGAGAGACCGCTGAGGCTACCAGATTGAAG
AGAACCGCTAGAAGAAGATACACCAGAAGAAAGAACAGAATCTGCTACCTTCAGGAAATCTTCTCTAACG
AGATGGCTAAGGTTGATGATTCTTTCTTCCACAGACTTGAGGAGTCTTTCCTTGTTGAGGAGGATAAGAA
GCACGAGAGACACCCAATCTTCGGAAACATCGTTGATGAGGTTGCTTACCACGAGAAGTACCCAACCATC
TACCACCTTAGAAAGAAGTTGGTTGATTCTACCGATAAGGCTGATCTTAGACTTATCTACCTTGCTCTTG
CTCACATGATCAAGTTCAGAGGACACTTCCTTATCGAGGGAGACCTTAACCCAGATAACTCTGATGTTGA
TAAGTTGTTCATCCAGCTTGTTCAGACCTACAACCAGCTTTTCGAGGAGAACCCAATCAACGCTTCTGGA
GTTGATGCTAAGGCTATCCTTTCTGCTAGACTTTCTAAGTCTCGTAGACTTGAGAACCTTATCGCTCAGC
TTCCAGGAGAGAAGAAGAACGGACTTTTCGGAAACCTTATCGCTCTTTCTCTTGGACTTACCCCAAACTT
CAAGTCTAACTTCGATCTTGCTGAGGATGCTAAGTTGCAGCTTTCTAAGGATACCTACGATGATGATCTT
GATAACCTTCTTGCTCAGATCGGAGATCAGTACGCTGATCTTTTCCTTGCTGCTAAGAACCTTTCTGATG
CTATCCTTCTTTCTGACATCCTTAGAGTTAACACCGAGATCACCAAGGCTCCACTTTCTGCTTCTATGAT
CAAGAGATACGATGAGCACCACCAGGATCTTACCCTTTTGAAGGCTCTTGTTAGACAGCAGCTTCCAGAG
AAGTACAAGGAAATCTTCTTCGATCAGTCTAAGAACGGATACGCTGGATACATCGATGGAGGAGCTTCTC
AGGAGGAGTTCTACAAGTTCATCAAGCCAATCCTTGAGAAGATGGATGGAACCGAGGAGCTTCTTGTTAA
GTTGAACAGAGAGGATCTTCTTAGAAAGCAGAGAACCTTCGATAACGGATCTATCCCACACCAGATCCAC
CTTGGAGAGCTTCACGCTATCCTTCGTAGACAGGAGGATTTCTACCCATTCTTGAAGGATAACAGAGAGA
AGATCGAGAAGATCCTTACCTTCAGAATCCCATACTACGTTGGACCACTTGCTAGAGGAAACTCTCGTTT
CGCTTGGATGACCAGAAAGTCTGAGGAGACCATCACCCCTTGGAACTTCGAGGAGGTAAGTTTCTGCTTC
TACCTTTGATATATATATAATAATTATCATTAATTAGTAGTAATATAATATTTCAAATATTTTTTTCAAA
ATAAAAGAATGTAGTATATAGCAATTGCTTTTCTGTAGTTTATAAGTGTGTATATTTTAATTTATAACTT
TTCTAATATATGACCAAAATTTGTTGATGTGCAGGTTGTTGATAAGGGAGCTTCTGCTCAGTCTTTCATC
GAGAGAATGACCAACTTCGATAAGAACCTTCCAAACGAGAAGGTTCTTCCAAAGCACTCTCTTCTTTACG
AGTACTTCACCGTTTACAACGAGCTTACCAAGGTTAAGTACGTTACCGAGGGAATGAGAAAGCCAGCTTT
CCTTTCTGGAGAGCAGAAGAAGGCTATCGTTGATCTTCTTTTCAAGACCAACAGAAAGGTTACCGTTAAG
CAGTTGAAGGAGGATTACTTCAAGAAGATCGAGTGCTTCGATTCTGTTGAAATCTCTGGAGTTGAGGATA
GATTCAACGCTTCTCTTGGAACCTACCACGATCTTTTGAAGATCATCAAGGATAAGGATTTCCTTGATAA
CGAGGAGAACGAGGACATCCTTGAGGACATCGTTCTTACCCTTACCCTTTTCGAGGATAGAGAGATGATC
GAGGAGAGACTCAAGACCTACGCTCACCTTTTCGATGATAAGGTTATGAAGCAGTTGAAGAGAAGAAGAT
ACACCGGATGGGGTAGACTTTCTCGTAAGTTGATCAACGGAATCAGAGATAAGCAGTCTGGAAAGACCAT
CCTTGATTTCTTGAAGTCTGATGGATTCGCTAACAGAAACTTCATGCAGCTTATCCACGATGATTCTCTT
ACCTTCAAGGAGGACATCCAGAAGGCTCAGGTTTCTGGACAGGGAGATTCTCTTCACGAGCACATCGCTA
ACCTTGCTGGATCTCCAGCTATCAAGAAGGGAATCCTTCAGACCGTTAAGGTTGTTGATGAGCTTGTTAA
GGTTATGGGTAGACACAAGCCAGAGAACATCGTTATCGAGATGGCTAGAGAGAACCAGACCACCCAGAAG
GGACAGAAGAACTCTCGTGAGAGAATGAAGAGAATCGAGGAGGGAATCAAGGAGCTTGGATCTCAAATCT
TGAAGGAGCACCCAGTTGAGAACACCCAGCTTCAGAACGAGAAGTTGTACCTTTACTACCTTCAGAACGG
AAGAGATATGTACGTTGATCAGGAGCTTGACATCAACAGACTTTCTGATTACGATGTTGATCACATCGTT
CCACAGTCTTTCTTGAAGGATGATTCTATCGATAACAAGGTTCTTACCCGTTCTGATAAGAACAGAGGAA
AGTCTGATAACGTTCCATCTGAGGAGGTTGTTAAGAAGATGAAGAACTACTGGAGACAGCTTCTTAACGC
TAAGTTGATCACCCAGAGAAAGTTCGATAACCTTACCAAGGCTGAGAGAGGAGGACTTTCTGAGCTTGAT
AAGGCTGGATTCATCAAGAGACAGCTTGTTGAGACCAGACAGATCACCAAGCACGTTGCTCAGATCCTTG
ATTCTCGTATGAACACCAAGTACGATGAGAACGATAAGTTGATCAGAGAGGTTAAGGTTATCACCTTGAA
GTCTAAGTTGGTTTCTGATTTCAGAAAGGATTTCCAGTTCTACAAGGTTAGAGAGATCAACAACTACCAC
CACGCTCACGATGCTTACCTTAACGCTGTTGTTGGAACCGCTCTTATCAAGAAGTACCCAAAGTTGGAGT
CTGAGTTCGTTTACGGAGATTACAAGGTTTACGATGTTAGAAAGATGATCGCTAAGTCTGAGCAGGAGAT
CGGAAAGGCTACCGCTAAGTACTTCTTCTACTCTAACATCATGAACTTCTTCAAGACCGAGATCACCCTT
GCTAACGGAGAGATCAGAAAGAGACCACTTATCGAGACCAACGGAGAGACCGGAGAGATCGTTTGGGATA
AGGGAAGAGATTTCGCTACCGTTAGAAAGGTTCTTTCTATGCCACAGGTTAACATCGTTAAGAAAACCGA
GGTTCAGACCGGAGGATTCTCTAAGGAGTCTATCCTTCCAAAGAGAAACTCTGATAAGTTGATCGCTAGA
AAGAAGGATTGGGACCCAAAGAAGTACGGAGGATTCGATTCTCCAACCGTTGCTTACTCTGTTCTTGTTG
TTGCTAAGGTTGAGAAGGGAAAGTCTAAGAAGTTGAAGTCTGTTAAGGAGCTTCTTGGAATCACCATCAT
GGAGCGTTCTTCTTTCGAGAAGAACCCAATCGATTTCCTTGAGGCTAAGGGATACAAGGAGGTTAAGAAG
GATCTTATCATCAAGTTGCCAAAGTACTCTCTTTTCGAGCTTGAGAACGGAAGAAAGAGAATGCTTGCTT
CTGCTGGAGAGCTTCAGAAGGGAAACGAGCTTGCTCTTCCATCTAAGTACGTTAACTTCCTTTACCTTGC
TTCTCACTACGAGAAGTTGAAGGGATCTCCAGAGGATAACGAGCAGAAGCAGCTTTTCGTTGAGCAGCAC
AAGCACTACCTTGATGAGATCATCGAGCAAATCTCTGAGTTCTCTAAGAGAGTTATCCTTGCTGATGCTA
ACCTTGATAAGGTTCTTTCTGCTTACAACAAGCACAGAGATAAGCCAATCAGAGAGCAGGCTGAGAACAT
CATCCACCTTTTCACCCTTACCAACCTTGGTGCTCCAGCTGCTTTCAAGTACTTCGATACCACCATCGAT
AGAAAAAGATACACCTCTACCAAGGAGGTTCTTGATGCTACCCTTATCCACCAGTCTATCACCGGACTTT
ACGAGACCAGAATCGATCTTTCTCAGCTTGGAGGAGATAAGAGACCAGCTGCTACCAAGAAGGCTGGACA
GGCTAAGAAGAAGAAGTGA
Features (pLannotate 1.2.2; 14 found; start..end, strand, type, name):
      8..260     +  terminator     NOS terminator: nopaline synthase terminator and poly(A) signal
    305..428     +  protein_bind   attR5: mutant version of attR; recombination site for the Gateway® LR reaction LR Clonase™
    446..464     -  promoter       T7 promoter: promoter for bacteriophage T7 RNA polymerase
    654..677     +  promoter       Pc promoter (fragment): intI1 (promoter lies within the coding sequence); class 1 integron promoter
    853..909     +  CDS            GmR (fragment): gentamycin acetyltransferase; aacC1; confers resistance to gentamycin
    916..1707    +  CDS            SmR: aminoglycoside adenylyltransferase (Murphy, 1985); aadA; confers resistance to spectinomycin and streptomycin
   1800..2388    +  rep_origin     ori: high-copy-number ColE1/pMB1/pBR322/pUC origin of replication
   2571..2663    +  CDS            lacI (fragment): lac repressor; lacI; The lac repressor binds to the lac operator to inhibit transcription in E. coli. This inhibition can be relieved by adding lactose or isopropyl-β-D-thiogalactopyranoside (IPTG).
   2718..2745    -  terminator     rrnB T2 terminator: transcription terminator T2 from the E. coli rrnB gene
   2877..2920    +  terminator     rrnB T1 terminator: Escherichia coli rrnB; transcription terminator T1 from the E. coli rrnB gene
   2967..3003    -  CDS            lacZα (fragment): LacZα fragment of β-galactosidase; lacZ fragment
   3019..3118    +  protein_bind   attL1: mutant version of attL; recombination site for the Gateway® LR reaction LR Clonase™
   3140..3187    +  CDS            2xFLAG: two tandem FLAG® epitope tags
   3239..7528    +  CDS            pcoCas9: Cas9 endonuclease from the Streptococcus pyogenes Type II CRISPR/Cas system plant codon-optimized Cas9 gene containing the potato IV2 intron
