[The description below was written by a language model from this plasmid's Addgene catalogue record and pLannotate feature annotations shown in this document.]
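Description:
pYPQ151 is a Gateway entry clone, built on the NJB91 backbone and catalogued as a CRISPR vector, that carries a plant codon-optimized Cas9 nickase (pcoCas9D10A). It is a high-copy bacterial plasmid of about 7.6 kb, replicating from a ColE1/pUC-type origin and selected with spectinomycin through the aadA (SmR) aminoglycoside adenylyltransferase gene. Short fragments of a class 1 integron Pc promoter and a gentamicin resistance gene lie just upstream of that marker. Small remnants of lacI and lacZα are also annotated, along with the rrnB T1 and T2 terminators that typically insulate Gateway entry cassettes from backbone transcription.

The payload sits between an attL1 site and an attR5 site. This pairing is characteristic of multisite Gateway LR assembly, in which several entry modules are recombined in a defined order into one destination vector. Reading from attL1, the cassette encodes an N-terminal 2xFLAG epitope followed by the Streptococcus pyogenes Cas9 coding sequence, which is plant codon-optimized and annotated as containing the potato IV2 intron. The record notes an NLS fusion for nuclear targeting. It also notes the D10A substitution, which inactivates the RuvC nuclease domain so that the enzyme cuts only one DNA strand. Across the plasmid's circular junction, a NOS terminator and polyadenylation signal follows the coding sequence and precedes attR5.

No plant promoter is annotated within the cassette, so expression presumably depends on a promoter supplied by the destination vector after recombination. The plasmid belongs to a modular toolbox for multiplexed plant genome editing and transcriptional regulation. Within it, pYPQ151 provides the Cas9 nickase module to be combined with guide RNA entry modules, for example for paired-nick editing strategies.
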