Addgene plasmid #69302: pYPQ151
Purpose: Gateway entry vector with pcoCas9D10A
Depositing lab: Yiping Qi. Depositing organization: East Carolina University. Publication: A CRISPR/Cas9 toolbox for multiplexed plant genome editing and transcriptional regulation. Lowder LG, Paul JW, Baltes NJ, Voytas DF, Zhang Y, Zhang D, Tang X, Zheng X, Hsieh TF, Qi Y. Plant Physiol. 2015 Aug 21. pii: pp.00636.2015. 10.1104/pp.15.00636 PubMed 26297141.
Backbone
  Vector backbone: NJB91
  Vector type: CRISPR
Growth in bacteria
  Bacterial resistance: Spectinomycin, 50 μg/mL
  Growth temperature: 37°C
  Growth strain: DH5alpha
  Copy number: High Copy
Gene/Insert
  Gene/Insert name: pcoCas9D10A (Plant codon-optimized)
  Mutation: D10A mutation; NLS fusion
  Tag / fusion protein: 2XFLAG (N terminal on insert)
  Cloning method: Gibson Cloning
Terms and licenses: Academic/Nonprofit Terms; Industry Terms: Not Available to Industry
How to cite: pYPQ151 was a gift from Yiping Qi (Addgene plasmid # 69302 ; http://n2t.net/addgene:69302 ; RRID:Addgene_69302)
