>Addgene plasmid #69302 | pYPQ151 | addgene partial sequence | sequence record 124022 | M13-F20 5'-TGTAAAACGACGGCCAGT-3'
GAGCAATGCTTTTTTATAATGCCAACTTTGTACAAAAAAGCAGGCTCCGAATTCGCCCTTCACCATGGAT
TACAAGGATGATGATGATAAGGATTACAAGGATGATGATGATAAGATGGCTCCAAAGAAGAAGAGAAAGG
TTGGAATCCACGGAGTTCCAGCTGCTGATAAGAAGTACTCTATCGGACTTGCCATCGGAACCAACTCTGT
TGGATGGGCTGTTATCACCGATGAGTACAAGGTTCCATCTAAGAAGTTCAAGGTTCTTGGAAACACCGAT
AGACACTCTATCAAGAAGAACCTTATCGGTGCTCTTCTTTTCGATTCTGGAGAGACCGCTGAGGCTACCA
GATTGAAGAGAACCGCTAGAAGAAGATACACCAGAAGAAAGAACAGAATCTGCTACCTTCAGGAAATCTT
CTCTAACGAGATGGCTAAGGTTGATGATTCTTTCTTCCACAGACTTGAGGAGTCTTTCCTTGTTGAGGAG
GATAAGAAGCACGAGAGACACCCAATCTTCGGAAACATCGTTGATGAGGTTGCTTACCACGAGAAGTACC
CAACCATCTACCACCTTAGAAAGAAGTTGGTTGATTCTACCGATAAGGCTGATCTTAGACTTATCTACCT
TGCTCTTGCTCACATGATCAAGTTCAGAGGACACTTCCTTATCGAGGGAGACCTTAACCCAGATAACTCT
GATGTTGATAAGTTGTTCATCCAGCTTGTTCAGACCTACAACCAGCTTTTCGAGGAGAACCCAATCAACG
CTTCTGGAGTTGATGCTAAGGCTATCCTTTCTGCTAGACTTTCTAAGTCTCGTAGACTTGAGAACCTTAT
CGCTCAGCTTCCAGGAGAGAAGAAGAACGGACTTTTCGGAAACCTTATCGCTCTTTCTCTTGGACTTACC
CCAAA
