>Addgene plasmid #69302 | pYPQ151 | addgene partial sequence | sequence record 124023 | M13-Rev 5'-CAGGAAACAGCTATGACC-3'
TCAGCTGGATGGCATAGTGACTGGATATGTTGTGTTTTACAGTATTATGTAGTCTGTTTTTTATGCAAAA
TCTAATTTAATATATTGATATTTATATCATTTTACGTTTCTCGTTCAACTTTTGTATACAAAGTTGCGAA
TTCGCCCTTTCCGGAAGCTGTCGAGGGGGGATCAATTCCCGATCTAGTAACATAGATGACACCGCGCGCG
ATAATTTATCCTAGTTTGCGCGCTATATTTTGTTTTCTATCGCGTATTAAATGTATAATTGCGGGACTCT
AATCATAAAAACCCATCTCATAAATAACGTCATGCATTACATGTTAATTATTACATGCTTAACGTAATTC
AACAGAAATTATATGATAATCATCGCAAGACCGGCAACAGGATTCAATCTTAAGAAACTTTATTGCCAAA
TGTTTGAACGATCGGACGTCTCACTTCTTCTTCTTAGCCTGTCCAGCCTTCTTGGTAGCAGCTGGTCTCT
TATCTCCTCCAAGCTGAGAAAGATCGATTCTGGTCTCGTAAAGTCCGGTGATAGACTGGTGGATAAGGGT
AGCATCAAGAACCTCCTTGGTAGAGGTGTATCTTTTTCTATCGATGGTGGTATCGAAGTACTTGAAAGCA
GCTGGAGCACCAAGGTTGGTAAGGGTGAAAAGGTGGATGATGTTCTCAGCCTGCTCTCTGATTGGCTTAT
CTCTGTGCTTGTTGTAAGCAGAAAGAACCTTATCAAGGTTAGCATCAGCAAGGATAACTCTCTTAGAGAA
CTCAGAGATTTGCTCGATGATCTCATCAAGGTAGTGCTTGTGCTGCTCAACGAAAAGCTGCTTCTGCTCG
TTATCCTCTGGAGATCCCTTCAACTTCTCGTAGTGAGAAGCAAGGTAAAGGAAGTTAACGTACTTAGATG
GAAGAGCAAGCTCGTTTCCCTTCTGAAGCTCTCCAGCAGAAGCAAGCATTCTCTTTCTTCCGTTCTCAAG
CTCGAAAAGAGAGTACTTTGGCAACTTGATGATAAGATCCTTCTTAACCTCCTTGTATCCCTTAGCCTCA
AGGAAATCGATTGGGTTCTTCTCGAAAGAAGAA
